Addgene plasmid #157717: pcDNA5-FRT-TO-Nsp14
Purpose: mammalian expression of untagged SARS-CoV-2 Nsp14 under control of a tetracycline-inducible promoter
Depositing lab: David Tollervey. Depositing organization: University of Edinburgh. Publication: Integrative vectors for regulated expression of SARS-CoV-2 proteins implicated in RNA metabolism. Bresson S, Robertson N, Sani E, Turowski TW, Shchepachev V, Kompauerova M, Spanos C, Helwak A, Tollervey D. Wellcome Open Res. 2020 Nov 3;5:261. doi: 10.12688/wellcomeopenres.16322.1. eCollection 2020. PubMed 33313418.
Backbone
  Vector backbone: pcDNA5-FRT-TO
  Backbone manufacturer: Thermo Fisher
  Vector type: Mammalian Expression
  Selectable markers: Hygromycin
Growth in bacteria
  Bacterial resistance: Ampicillin, 100 μg/mL
  Growth temperature: 37°C
  Growth strain: DH5alpha
  Copy number: High Copy
Gene/Insert
  Gene/Insert name: Nsp14
  Species: SARS-CoV-2
  Mutation: codon optimized
  Entrez Gene: ORF1ab (a.k.a. GU280_gp01)
  Cloning method: Restriction Enzyme; 5′ cloning site Unknown (unknown if destroyed); 3′ cloning site Unknown (unknown if destroyed)
Resource information
  A portion of this plasmid was derived from a plasmid made by: IDT
Terms and licenses: Academic/Nonprofit Terms; Industry Terms
How to cite: pcDNA5-FRT-TO-Nsp14 was a gift from David Tollervey (Addgene plasmid # 157717 ; http://n2t.net/addgene:157717 ; RRID:Addgene_157717)
