[The description below was written by a language model from this plasmid's Addgene catalogue record and the feature table of its GenBank file.]
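Description:
pcDNA5-FRT-TO-Nsp14 is a 6.7 kb mammalian expression plasmid built on the pcDNA5-FRT-TO backbone, designed for tetracycline-regulated expression of untagged SARS-CoV-2 Nsp14. In E. coli it is maintained as a high-copy plasmid through a ColE1/pUC-type origin and selected with ampicillin via the beta-lactamase gene and its own promoter. The insert is a codon-optimized Nsp14 coding sequence, corresponding to one of the mature products of the viral ORF1ab polyprotein. The feature table does not annotate the Nsp14 open reading frame itself, but an unannotated interval between the promoter region and the bovine growth hormone polyadenylation signal is where it would lie. The cloning sites used are not recorded.

Transcription is driven by the human cytomegalovirus immediate early enhancer and promoter, followed directly by two tet operator (tetO2) sites. In cells that express the Tet repressor, TetR binds these operators and keeps the promoter silent until tetracycline or doxycycline releases it, giving inducible expression. Downstream of the expression cassette sits an FRT site placed immediately ahead of a hygromycin resistance coding sequence with an SV40 polyadenylation signal and no annotated promoter of its own. This arrangement is characteristic of FLP-mediated integration systems: recombination into a genomic FRT site in a suitable host line places the hygromycin gene behind a resident promoter, so that hygromycin resistance selects for correct single-copy integrants. In keeping with the depositors' description of integrative vectors for SARS-CoV-2 proteins implicated in RNA metabolism, the construct is suited to generating stable, isogenic cell lines with regulated Nsp14 expression.
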