LOCUS       Exported 6705 bp ds-DNA circular SYN 13-MAY-2021
DEFINITION  mammalian expression of untagged SARS-CoV-2 Nsp14 under control of a
            tetracycline-inducible promoter.
ACCESSION   .
VERSION     .
KEYWORDS    pcDNA5-FRT-TO-Nsp14
SOURCE      synthetic DNA construct
  ORGANISM  synthetic DNA construct
REFERENCE   1 (bases 1 to 6705)
  TITLE     Tollervey SARS-CoV-2 plasmids
REFERENCE   2 (bases 1 to 6705)
  AUTHORS   .
  TITLE     Direct Submission
  JOURNAL   Exported May 13, 2021 from SnapGene Server 1.1.58
            http://www.snapgene.com
FEATURES             Location/Qualifiers
     source          1..6705
                     /organism="synthetic DNA construct"
                     /mol_type="other DNA"
     enhancer        151..530
                     /label=CMV enhancer
                     /note="human cytomegalovirus immediate early enhancer"
     promoter        531..734
                     /label=CMV promoter
                     /note="human cytomegalovirus (CMV) immediate early
                     promoter"
     primer_bind     685..705
                     /label=CMV-F
                     /note="Human CMV immediate early promoter, forward primer"
     protein_bind    736..754
                     /gene="tetO"
                     /label=tet operator
                     /bound_moiety="tetracycline repressor TetR"
                     /note="bacterial operator O2 for the tetR and tetA genes"
     protein_bind    757..775
                     /gene="tetO"
                     /label=tet operator
                     /bound_moiety="tetracycline repressor TetR"
                     /note="bacterial operator O2 for the tetR and tetA genes"
     primer_bind     785..809
                     /label=LNCX
                     /note="Human CMV promoter, forward primer"
     primer_bind     complement(2573..2590)
                     /label=BGH-rev
                     /note="Bovine growth hormone terminator, reverse primer.
                     Also called BGH reverse"
     polyA_signal    2579..2803
                     /label=bGH poly(A) signal
                     /note="bovine growth hormone polyadenylation signal"
     primer_bind     complement(2936..2955)
                     /label=F1ori-R
                     /note="F1 origin, reverse primer"
     protein_bind    3087..3134
                     /label=FRT
                     /bound_moiety="FLP recombinase from the Saccharomyces
                     cerevisiae 2u plasmid"
                     /note="FLP-mediated recombination occurs in the 8-bp core
                     sequence TCTAGAAA (Turan and Bode, 2011)."
     CDS             3142..4164
                     /codon_start=1
                     /gene="aph(4)-Ia"
                     /product="aminoglycoside phosphotransferase from E. coli"
                     /label=HygR
                     /note="confers resistance to hygromycin"
                     /translation="KKPELTATSVEKFLIEKFDSVSDLMQLSEGEESRAFSFDVGGRGY
                     VLRVNSCADGFYKDRYVYRHFASAALPIPEVLDIGEFSESLTYCISRRAQGVTLQDLPE
                     TELPAVLQPVAEAMDAIAAADLSQTSGFGPFGPQGIGQYTTWRDFICAIADPHVYHWQT
                     VMDDTVSASVAQALDELMLWAEDCPEVRHLVHADFGSNNVLTDNGRITAVIDWSEAMFG
                     DSQYEVANIFFWRPWLACMEQQTRYFERRHPELAGSPRLRAYMLRIGLDQLYQSLVDGN
                     FDDAAWAQGRCDAIVRSGAGTVGRTQIARRSAAVWTDGCVEVLADSGNRRPSTRPRAKE
                     "
     polyA_signal    4294..4415
                     /label=SV40 poly(A) signal
                     /note="SV40 polyadenylation signal"
     primer_bind     complement(4331..4350)
                     /label=SV40pA-R
                     /note="SV40 polyA, reverse primer"
     primer_bind     4385..4404
                     /label=EBV-rev
                     /note="SV40 polyA terminator, reverse primer"
     primer_bind     complement(4464..4480)
                     /label=M13 rev
                     /note="common sequencing primer, one of multiple similar
                     variants"
     primer_bind     complement(4464..4480)
                     /label=M13 Reverse
                     /note="In lacZ gene. Also called M13-rev"
     primer_bind     complement(4477..4499)
                     /label=M13/pUC Reverse
                     /note="In lacZ gene"
     protein_bind    4488..4504
                     /label=lac operator
                     /bound_moiety="lac repressor encoded by lacI"
                     /note="The lac repressor binds to the lac operator to
                     inhibit transcription in E. coli. This inhibition can be
                     relieved by adding lactose or
                     isopropyl-beta-D-thiogalactopyranoside (IPTG)."
     promoter        complement(4512..4542)
                     /label=lac promoter
                     /note="promoter for the E. coli lac operon"
     protein_bind    4557..4578
                     /label=CAP binding site
                     /bound_moiety="E. coli catabolite activator protein"
                     /note="CAP binding activates transcription in the presence
                     of cAMP."
     primer_bind     complement(4695..4712)
                     /label=L4440
                     /note="L4440 vector, forward primer"
     rep_origin      complement(4866..5454)
                     /direction=LEFT
                     /label=ori
                     /note="high-copy-number ColE1/pMB1/pBR322/pUC origin of
                     replication"
     primer_bind     complement(4946..4965)
                     /label=pBR322ori-F
                     /note="pBR322 origin, forward primer"
     CDS             complement(5625..6485)
                     /codon_start=1
                     /gene="bla"
                     /product="beta-lactamase"
                     /label=AmpR
                     /note="confers resistance to ampicillin, carbenicillin, and
                     related antibiotics"
                     /translation="MSIQHFRVALIPFFAAFCLPVFAHPETLVKVKDAEDQLGARVGYI
                     ELDLNSGKILESFRPEERFPMMSTFKVLLCGAVLSRIDAGQEQLGRRIHYSQNDLVEYS
                     PVTEKHLTDGMTVRELCSAAITMSDNTAANLLLTTIGGPKELTAFLHNMGDHVTRLDRW
                     EPELNEAIPNDERDTTMPVAMATTLRKLLTGELLTLASRQQLIDWMEADKVAGPLLRSA
                     LPAGWFIADKSGAGERGSRGIIAALGPDGKPSRIVVIYTTGSQATMDERNRQIAEIGAS
                     LIKHW"
     primer_bind     6248..6267
                     /label=Amp-R
                     /note="Ampicillin resistance gene, reverse primer"
     promoter        complement(6486..6590)
                     /gene="bla"
                     /label=AmpR promoter
     primer_bind     complement(6665..6684)
                     /label=pRS-marker
                     /note="pRS vectors, use to sequence yeast selectable
                     marker"
ORIGIN
        1 tccctgcttg tgtgttggag gtcgctgagt agtgcgcgag caaaatttaa gctacaacaa
       61 ggcaaggctt gaccgacaat tgcatgaaga atctgcttag ggttaggcgt tttgcgctgc
      121 ttcgcgatgt acgggccaga tatacgcgtt gacattgatt attgactagt tattaatagt
      181 aatcaattac ggggtcatta gttcatagcc catatatgga gttccgcgtt acataactta
      241 cggtaaatgg cccgcctggc tgaccgccca acgacccccg cccattgacg tcaataatga
      301 cgtatgttcc catagtaacg ccaataggga ctttccattg acgtcaatgg gtggagtatt
      361 tacggtaaac tgcccacttg gcagtacatc aagtgtatca tatgccaagt acgcccccta
      421 ttgacgtcaa tgacggtaaa tggcccgcct ggcattatgc ccagtacatg accttatggg
      481 actttcctac ttggcagtac atctacgtat tagtcatcgc tattaccatg gtgatgcggt
      541 tttggcagta catcaatggg cgtggatagc ggtttgactc acggggattt ccaagtctcc
      601 accccattga cgtcaatggg agtttgtttt ggcaccaaaa tcaacgggac tttccaaaat
      661 gtcgtaacaa ctccgcccca ttgacgcaaa tgggcggtag gcgtgtacgg tgggaggtct
      721 atataagcag agctctccct atcagtgata gagatctccc tatcagtgat agagatcgtc
      781 gacgagctcg tttagtgaac cgtcagatcg cctggagacg ccatccacgc tgttttgacc
      841 tccatagaag acaccgggac cgatccagcc tccggactct agcgtttaaa cttaagcttg
      901 gtaccgagct cggatccggg atggctgaaa atgtgactgg tctcttcaaa gattgctcca
      961 aggtgattac gggcctgcat cccacccagg cccccacaca tctttcagta gacacgaaat
     1021 ttaaaactga aggtctttgt gttgacatcc ctggcattcc gaaggatatg acttatcgcc
     1081 ggcttatctc catgatgggg tttaagatga attaccaggt caacgggtac ccaaacatgt
     1141 tcatcacacg agaggaggca attcggcacg ttagagcatg gattggtttt gacgttgagg
     1201 gatgccacgc cactcgagag gcggtcggga ccaacttgcc actccagttg ggcttctcca
     1261 ccggcgtcaa tctggtcgca gtacccacag gttacgtgga cacgcccaat aacacagact
     1321 tttcaagagt aagcgctaaa cccccacccg gagatcagtt caaacacttg atacccctga
     1381 tgtacaaagg tcttccctgg aacgttgtcc gaatcaaaat cgtccagatg ctctctgata
     1441 cgctcaagaa cctgagcgat cgagtcgttt tcgtactctg ggcgcatggt ttcgagctga
     1501 cctccatgaa gtacttcgta aaaatagggc ctgagagaac atgctgtctg tgtgatcgaa
     1561 gagctacctg ttttagcacc gcttccgata catatgcttg ctggcatcat tcaataggtt
     1621 tcgattacgt atacaaccca ttcatgatcg atgtgcagca gtgggggttc actgggaacc
     1681 tgcaatcaaa ccacgatctg tattgtcaag tacacggtaa tgcgcacgtc gcttcatgtg
     1741 atgccatcat gacgcggtgc ctggcagtac atgagtgctt tgtaaagagg gttgattgga
     1801 cgatagagta tcctattatc ggagacgaac tcaaaataaa tgctgcctgc cgcaaagttc
     1861 agcatatggt tgtaaaagcg gcccttctcg cggataaatt tccggttttg catgacatcg
     1921 gaaatccgaa agcaataaag tgcgtcccgc aggcagacgt ggaatggaaa ttttatgatg
     1981 cacaaccttg cagtgataag gcctataaaa ttgaagaact gttctacagc tacgccaccc
     2041 actctgataa gttcacagac ggagtctgtc ttttttggaa ttgtaacgtc gatcggtatc
     2101 cagctaattc tattgtctgt cgatttgaca cgagggtttt gtcaaacctg aaccttccag
     2161 gatgtgatgg aggttctttg tacgtcaata aacacgcatt ccacacgccc gcctttgata
     2221 aatctgcatt cgtaaatctc aagcagcttc ccttctttta ctacagtgat tccccatgtg
     2281 aatcacatgg caagcaagtt gtcagcgata tagactatgt gccccttaag tctgcaacct
     2341 gcatcacgcg ctgtaatttg ggaggtgcag tctgtcggca tcatgcgaat gagtataggc
     2401 tttatctcga cgcgtacaac atgatgattt cagcggggtt ttcattgtgg gtatataagc
     2461 aattcgacac ttataacttg tggaacacat ttacgcgcct ccaggcctag gagatatcca
     2521 gcacagtggc ggccgctcga gtctagaggg cccgtttaaa cccgctgatc agcctcgact
     2581 gtgccttcta gttgccagcc atctgttgtt tgcccctccc ccgtgccttc cttgaccctg
     2641 gaaggtgcca ctcccactgt cctttcctaa taaaatgagg aaattgcatc gcattgtctg
     2701 agtaggtgtc attctattct ggggggtggg gtggggcagg acagcaaggg ggaggattgg
     2761 gaagacaata gcaggcatgc tggggatgcg gtgggctcta tggcttctga ggcggaaaga
     2821 accagctggg gctctagggg gtatccccnn nnnnnnnnnn nnnnnnnnnn nnnnnnnnnn
     2881 nnnnnnnnnn nnnnnnnnnn nnnnnnnnnn nnnnnnnnnn nnnnnnnnnn nnnnnnnnnn
     2941 nnnnnnnnnn nnnnnnnnnn nnnnnnnnnn nncnnnnnnn nnnnnnnnnn nnnnnnnnnn
     3001 nnnnnnnnnn nnnnnnnnnn nnnnnnnnnn nnnnnnnnnn nnnnnnnnnn nnnnnnnnnn
     3061 nnnnagggtg atggttcacg tacctagaag ttcctattcc gaagttccta ttctctagaa
     3121 agtataggaa cttccttggc caaaaagcct gaactcaccg cgacgtctgt cgagaagttt
     3181 ctgatcgaaa agttcgacag cgtctccgac ctgatgcagc tctcggaggg cgaagaatct
     3241 cgtgctttca gcttcgatgt aggagggcgt ggatatgtcc tgcgggtaaa tagctgcgcc
     3301 gatggtttct acaaagatcg ttatgtttat cggcactttg catcggccgc gctcccgatt
     3361 ccggaagtgc ttgacattgg ggaattcagc gagagcctga cctattgcat ctcccgccgt
     3421 gcacagggtg tcacgttgca agacctgcct gaaaccgaac tgcccgctgt tctgcagccg
     3481 gtcgcggagg ccatggatgc gatcgctgcg gccgatctta gccagacgag cgggttcggc
     3541 ccattcggac cgcaaggaat cggtcaatac actacatggc gtgatttcat atgcgcgatt
     3601 gctgatcccc atgtgtatca ctggcaaact gtgatggacg acaccgtcag tgcgtccgtc
     3661 gcgcaggctc tcgatgagct gatgctttgg gccgaggact gccccgaagt ccggcacctc
     3721 gtgcacgcgg atttcggctc caacaatgtc ctgacggaca atggccgcat aacagcggtc
     3781 attgactgga gcgaggcgat gttcggggat tcccaatacg aggtcgccaa catcttcttc
     3841 tggaggccgt ggttggcttg tatggagcag cagacgcgct acttcgagcg gaggcatccg
     3901 gagcttgcag gatcgccgcg gctccgggcg tatatgctcc gcattggtct tgaccaactc
     3961 tatcagagct tggttgacgg caatttcgat gatgcagctt gggcgcaggg tcgatgcgac
     4021 gcaatcgtcc gatccggagc cgggactgtc gggcgtacac aaatcgcccg cagaagcgcg
     4081 gccgtctgga ccgatggctg tgtagaagta ctcgccgata gtggaaaccg acgccccagc
     4141 actcgtccga gggcaaagga atagcacgta ctacgagatt tcgattccac cgccgccttc
     4201 tatgaaaggt tgggcttcgg aatcgttttc cgggacgccg gctggatgat cctccagcgc
     4261 ggggatctca tgctggagtt cttcgcccac cccaacttgt ttattgcagc ttataatggt
     4321 tacaaataaa gcaatagcat cacaaatttc acaaataaag catttttttc actgcattct
     4381 agttgtggtt tgtccaaact catcaatgta tcttatcatg tctgtatacc gtcgacctct
     4441 agctagagct tggcgtaatc atggtcatag ctgtttcctg tgtgaaattg ttatccgctc
     4501 acaattccac acaacatacg agccggaagc ataaagtgta aagcctgggg tgcctaatga
     4561 gtgagctaac tcacattaat tgcgttgcgc tcactgcccg ctttccagtc gggaaacctg
     4621 tcgtgccagc tgcattaatg aatcggccaa cgcgcgggga gaggcggttt gcgtattggg
     4681 cgctcttccg cttcctcgct cactgactcg ctgcgctcgg tcgttcggct gcggcgagcg
     4741 gtatcagctc actcaaaggc ggtaatacgg ttatccacag aatcagggga taacgcagga
     4801 aagaacatgt gagcaaaagg ccagcaaaag gccaggaacc gtaaaaaggc cgcgttgctg
     4861 gcgtttttcc ataggctccg cccccctgac gagcatcaca aaaatcgacg ctcaagtcag
     4921 aggtggcgaa acccgacagg actataaaga taccaggcgt ttccccctgg aagctccctc
     4981 gtgcgctctc ctgttccgac cctgccgctt accggatacc tgtccgcctt tctcccttcg
     5041 ggaagcgtgg cgctttctca tagctcacgc tgtaggtatc tcagttcggt gtaggtcgtt
     5101 cgctccaagc tgggctgtgt gcacgaaccc cccgttcagc ccgaccgctg cgccttatcc
     5161 ggtaactatc gtcttgagtc caacccggta agacacgact tatcgccact ggcagcagcc
     5221 actggtaaca ggattagcag agcgaggtat gtaggcggtg ctacagagtt cttgaagtgg
     5281 tggcctaact acggctacac tagaagaaca gtatttggta tctgcgctct gctgaagcca
     5341 gttaccttcg gaaaaagagt tggtagctct tgatccggca aacaaaccac cgctggtagc
     5401 ggtggttttt ttgtttgcaa gcagcagatt acgcgcagaa aaaaaggatc tcaagaagat
     5461 cctttgatct tttctacggg gtctgacgct cagtggaacg aaaactcacg ttaagggatt
     5521 ttggtcatga gattatcaaa aaggatcttc acctagatcc ttttaaatta aaaatgaagt
     5581 tttaaatcaa tctaaagtat atatgagtaa acttggtctg acagttacca atgcttaatc
     5641 agtgaggcac ctatctcagc gatctgtcta tttcgttcat ccatagttgc ctgactcccc
     5701 gtcgtgtaga taactacgat acgggagggc ttaccatctg gccccagtgc tgcaatgata
     5761 ccgcgagacc cacgctcacc ggctccagat ttatcagcaa taaaccagcc agccggaagg
     5821 gccgagcgca gaagtggtcc tgcaacttta tccgcctcca tccagtctat taattgttgc
     5881 cgggaagcta gagtaagtag ttcgccagtt aatagtttgc gcaacgttgt tgccattgct
     5941 acaggcatcg tggtgtcacg ctcgtcgttt ggtatggctt cattcagctc cggttcccaa
     6001 cgatcaaggc gagttacatg atcccccatg ttgtgcaaaa aagcggttag ctccttcggt
     6061 cctccgatcg ttgtcagaag taagttggcc gcagtgttat cactcatggt tatggcagca
     6121 ctgcataatt ctcttactgt catgccatcc gtaagatgct tttctgtgac tggtgagtac
     6181 tcaaccaagt cattctgaga atagtgtatg cggcgaccga gttgctcttg cccggcgtca
     6241 atacgggata ataccgcgcc acatagcaga actttaaaag tgctcatcat tggaaaacgt
     6301 tcttcggggc gaaaactctc aaggatctta ccgctgttga gatccagttc gatgtaaccc
     6361 actcgtgcac ccaactgatc ttcagcatct tttactttca ccagcgtttc tgggtgagca
     6421 aaaacaggaa ggcaaaatgc cgcaaaaaag ggaataaggg cgacacggaa atgttgaata
     6481 ctcatactct tcctttttca atattattga agcatttatc agggttattg tctcatgagc
     6541 ggatacatat ttgaatgtat ttagaaaaat aaacaaatag gggttccgcg cacatttccc
     6601 cgaaaagtgc cacctgacgt cgacggatcg ggagatctcc cgatccccta tggtgcactc
     6661 tcagtacaat ctgctctgat gccgcatagt taagccagta tctgc
//
